>Addgene plasmid #194694 | pLKO.1-puro_CMV_NES-Caprola_on-mEGFP | addgene full sequence | sequence record 388365 | Addgene NGS Result
CCTCTCCCCGCGCGTTGGCCGATTCATTAATGCAGCTGGCACGACAGGTTTCCCGACTGGAAAGCGGGCA
GTGAGCGCAACGCAATTAATGTGAGTTAGCTCACTCATTAGGCACCCCAGGCTTTACACTTTATGCTTCC
GGCTCGTATGTTGTGTGGAATTGTGAGCGGATAACAATTTCACACAGGAAACAGCTATGACCATGATTAC
GCCAAGCGCGCAATTAACCCTCACTAAAGGGAACAAAAGCTGGAGCTGCAAGCTTAATGTAGTCTTATGC
AATACTCTTGTAGTCTTGCAACATGGTAACGATGAGTTAGCAACATGCCTTACAAGGAGAGAAAAAGCAC
CGTGCATGCCGATTGGTGGAAGTAAGGTGGTACGATCGTGCCTTATTAGGAAGGCAACAGACGGGTCTGA
CATGGATTGGACGAACCACTGAATTGCCGCATTGCAGAGATATTGTATTTAAGTGCCTAGCTCGATACAT
AAACGGGTCTCTCTGGTTAGACCAGATCTGAGCCTGGGAGCTCTCTGGCTAACTAGGGAACCCACTGCTT
AAGCCTCAATAAAGCTTGCCTTGAGTGCTTCAAGTAGTGTGTGCCCGTCTGTTGTGTGACTCTGGTAACT
AGAGATCCCTCAGACCCTTTTAGTCAGTGTGGAAAATCTCTAGCAGTGGCGCCCGAACAGGGACTTGAAA
GCGAAAGGGAAACCAGAGGAGCTCTCTCGACGCAGGACTCGGCTTGCTGAAGCGCGCACGGCAAGAGGCG
AGGGGCGGCGACTGGTGAGTACGCCAAAAATTTTGACTAGCGGAGGCTAGAAGGAGAGAGATGGGTGCGA
GAGCGTCAGTATTAAGCGGGGGAGAATTAGATCGCGATGGGAAAAAATTCGGTTAAGGCCAGGGGGAAAG
AAAAAATATAAATTAAAACATATAGTATGGGCAAGCAGGGAGCTAGAACGATTCGCAGTTAATCCTGGCC
TGTTAGAAACATCAGAAGGCTGTAGACAAATACTGGGACAGCTACAACCATCCCTTCAGACAGGATCAGA
AGAACTTAGATCATTATATAATACAGTAGCAACCCTCTATTGTGTGCATCAAAGGATAGAGATAAAAGAC
ACCAAGGAAGCTTTAGACAAGATAGAGGAAGAGCAAAACAAAAGTAAGACCACCGCACAGCAAGCGGCCG
CTGATCTTCAGACCTGGAGGAGGAGATATGAGGGACAATTGGAGAAGTGAATTATATAAATATAAAGTAG
TAAAAATTGAACCATTAGGAGTAGCACCCACCAAGGCAAAGAGAAGAGTGGTGCAGAGAGAAAAAAGAGC
AGTGGGAATAGGAGCTTTGTTCCTTGGGTTCTTGGGAGCAGCAGGAAGCACTATGGGCGCAGCGTCAATG
ACGCTGACGGTACAGGCCAGACAATTATTGTCTGGTATAGTGCAGCAGCAGAACAATTTGCTGAGGGCTA
TTGAGGCGCAACAGCATCTGTTGCAACTCACAGTCTGGGGCATCAAGCAGCTCCAGGCAAGAATCCTGGC
TGTGGAAAGATACCTAAAGGATCAACAGCTCCTGGGGATTTGGGGTTGCTCTGGAAAACTCATTTGCACC
ACTGCTGTGCCTTGGAATGCTAGTTGGAGTAATAAATCTCTGGAACAGATTTGGAATCACACGACCTGGA
TGGAGTGGGACAGAGAAATTAACAATTACACAAGCTTAATACACTCCTTAATTGAAGAATCGCAAAACCA
GCAAGAAAAGAATGAACAAGAATTATTGGAATTAGATAAATGGGCAAGTTTGTGGAATTGGTTTAACATA
ACAAATTGGCTGTGGTATATAAAATTATTCATAATGATAGTAGGAGGCTTGGTAGGTTTAAGAATAGTTT
TTGCTGTACTTTCTATAGTGAATAGAGTTAGGCAGGGATATTCACCATTATCGTTTCAGACCCACCTCCC
AACCCCGAGGGGACCCGACAGGCCCGAAGGAATAGAAGAAGAAGGTGGAGAGAGAGACAGAGACAGATCC
ATTCGATTAGTGAACGGATCTCGACGGTATCGATCACGAGACTAGCCTCGAGCGGCCGCCCCCTTCACCG
AGGGCCTATTTCCCATGATTCCTTCATATTTGCATATACGATACAAGGCTGTTAGAGAGATAATTGGAAT
TAATTTGACTGTAAACACAAAGATATTAGTACAAAATACGTGACGTAGAAAGTAATAATTTCTTGGGTAG
TTTGCAGTTTTAAAATTATGTTTTAAAATGGACTATAATATGCTTACCGTAACTTGAAAGTATTTCGATT
TCTTGGCTTTATATATCTTGTGGAAAGGACGAAACACCGGGCGCGATAGCGCTAATAATTTCTCGAGAAA
TTATTAGCGCTATCGCGCTTTTTGAATTCAGTTATTAATAGTAATCAATTACGGGGTCATTAGTTCATAG
CCCATATATGGAGTTCCGCGTTACATAACTTACGGTAAATGGCCCGCCTGGCTGACCGCCCAACGACCCC
CGCCCATTGACGTCAATAATGACGTATGTTCCCATAGTAACGCCAATAGGGACTTTCCATTGACGTCAAT
GGGTGGAGTATTTACGGTAAGCTGCCCACTTGGCAGTACATCAAGTGTATCATATGCCAAGTACGCCCCC
TATTGACGTCAATGACGGTAAATGGCCCGCCTGGCATTATGCCCAGTACATGACCTTATGGGACTTTCCT
ACTTGGCAGTACATCTACGTATTAGTCATCGCTATTACCATGGTGATGCGGTTTTGGCAGTACATCAATG
GGCGTGGATAGCGGTTTGACTCACGGGGATTTCCAAGTCTCCACCCCATTGACGTCAATGGGAGTTTGTT
TTGGCACCAAAATCAACGGGACTTTCCAAAATGTCGTAAGAACTCCGCCCCATTGACGCAAATGGGCGGT
AGGCGTGTACGGTGGGAGGTCTATATAAGCAGAGCTGGTTTAGTGAACCGTCAGATCCGCTAGCGCTACC
GGTCGCCACCATGCTGCAGAACGAGCTTGCTCTTAAGTTGGCTGGACTTGATATTAACAAGACTGGAGGT
TCTGCCCGCGAGACCTTCCAGGCCTTCCGCACCGGTTCTGACCAACTGACTGAAGAGCAGATCGCAGAAT
TTAAAGAGGCTTTCTCCCTATTTGACAAGGACGGGGATGGGACAATAACAACCAAGGAGCTGGGGACGGT
GATGCGGTCTCTGGGGCAGAACCCCACAGAAGCAGAGCTGCAGGACATGATCAATGAAGTAGATGCCGAC
GGTGACGGCACAATCGACTTCCCTGAGTTCCTGACAATGATGGCAAGAAAAATGAAAGACACAGACAGTG
AAGAAGAAATTAGAGAAGCGTTCCGTGTGTTTGATAAGGATGGCAATGGCTACATCAGTGCAGCAGAGCT
TCGCCACGTGATGACAAACCTTGGAGAGAAGTTAACAGATGAAGAGGTTGATGAAATGATCAGGGAAGCA
GACATCGATGGGGATGGTCAGGTAAACTACGAAGAGTTTGTAGTGATGATGACAGCGAAGGAATTCCCTC
CTCCTCCGCCACCGCCACCACCGCCGCCGCCGCCACCACCACCTCCTCCGCCTCCTCCACCACCACCGCC
ACCGCCTCCACCACCTGGCGGCAGCAGGGTCGACTCATCACGTCGTAAGTTCAATAAGACAGGTCACGCA
CTGAGAGCTATAGGTCGGCTGAGCTCACTCGAGGGCGGTTCTTTTGCCCGCGAGACCTTCCAGGCCTTCC
GCACCACCGACGTCGGCCGCAAGCTGATCATCGATCAGAACGTTTTTATCGAGGGTACGCTGCCGATGGG
TGTCGTCCGCCCGCTGACTGAAGTCGAGATGGACCATTACCGCGAGCCGTTCCTGAATCCTGTTGACCGC
GAGCCACTGTGGCGCTTCCCAAACGAGCTGCCAATCGCCGGTGAGCCAGCGAACATCGTCGCGCTGGTCG
AAGAATACATGGACTGGCTGCACCAGTCCCCTGTCCCGAAGCTGCTGTTCTGGGGCACCCCAGGCGTTCT
GATCCCACCGGCCGAAGCCGCTCGCCTGGCCAAAAGCCTGCCTAACTGCAAGGCTGTGGACATCGGCCCG
GGTCTGAATCTGCTGCAAGAAGACAACCCGGACCTGATCGGCAGCGAGATCGCGCGCTGGCTGTCTACTC
TGGAGATTGGTGGCACCGGTGGCTCTGGCGGTACCGGTGGCTCTGGCGGTTCTATCGGTACTGGCTTTCC
ATTCGACCCCCATTATGTGGAAGTCCTGGGCGAGCGCATGCACTACGTCGATGTTGGTCCGCGCGATGGC
ACCCCTGTGCTGTTCCTGCACGGTAACCCGACCTCCTCCTACGTGTGGCGCAACATCATCCCGCATGTTG
CACCGACCCATCGCTGCATTGCTCCAGACCTGATCGGTATGGGCAAATCCGACAAACCAGACCTGGGTTA
TTTCTTCGACGACCACGTCCGCTTCATGGATGCCTTCATCGAAGCCCTGGGTCTGGAAGAGGTCGTCCTG
GTCATTCACGACTGGGGCTCCGCTCTGGGTTTCCACTGGGCCAAGCGCAATCCAGAGCGCGTCAAAGGTA
TTGCATTTATGGAGTTCATCCGCCCTATCCCGACCTGGGACGAATGGGGAGGTTCTATGGTGAGCAAGGG
CGAGGAGCTGTTCACCGGGGTGGTGCCCATCCTGGTCGAGCTGGACGGCGACGTAAACGGCCACAAGTTC
AGCGTGTCCGGCGAGGGCGAGGGCGATGCCACCTACGGCAAGCTGACCCTGAAGTTCATCTGCACCACCG
GCAAGCTGCCCGTGCCCTGGCCCACCCTCGTGACCACCCTGACCTACGGCGTGCAGTGCTTCAGCCGCTA
CCCCGACCACATGAAGCAGCACGACTTCTTCAAGTCCGCCATGCCCGAAGGCTACGTCCAGGAGCGCACC
ATCTTCTTCAAGGACGACGGCAACTACAAGACCCGCGCCGAGGTGAAGTTCGAGGGCGACACCCTGGTGA
ACCGCATCGAGCTGAAGGGCATCGACTTCAAGGAGGACGGCAACATCCTGGGGCACAAGCTGGAGTACAA
CTACAACAGCCACAACGTCTATATCATGGCCGACAAGCAGAAGAACGGCATCAAGGTGAACTTCAAGATC
CGCCACAACATCGAGGACGGCAGCGTGCAGCTCGCCGACCACTACCAGCAGAACACCCCCATCGGCGACG
GCCCCGTGCTGCTGCCCGACAACCACTACCTGAGCACCCAGTCCAAACTGAGCAAAGACCCCAACGAGAA
GCGCGATCACATGGTCCTGCTGGAGTTCGTGACCGCCGCCGGGATCACTCTCGGCATGGACGAGCTGTAC
AAGTAAAATTAATTCTCGACCTCGAGACAAATGGCAGTATTCATCCACAATTTTAAAAGAAAAGGGGGGA
TTGGGGGGTACAGTGCAGGGGAAAGAATAGTAGACATAATAGCAACAGACATACAAACTAAAGAATTACA
AAAACAAATTACAAAAATTCAAAATTTTCGGGTTTATTACAGGGACAGCAGAGATCCACTTTGGCCGCGG
CTCGAGGGGGTTGGGGTTGCGCCTTTTCCAAGGCAGCCCTGGGTTTGCGCAGGGACGCGGCTGCTCTGGG
CGTGGTTCCGGGAAACGCAGCGGCGCCGACCCTGGGTCTCGCACATTCTTCACGTCCGTTCGCAGCGTCA
CCCGGATCTTCGCCGCTACCCTTGTGGGCCCCCCGGCGACGCTTCCTGCTCCGCCCCTAAGTCGGGAAGG
TTCCTTGCGGTTCGCGGCGTGCCGGACGTGACAAACGGAAGCCGCACGTCTCACTAGTACCCTCGCAGAC
GGACAGCGCCAGGGAGCAATGGCAGCGCGCCGACCGCGATGGGCTGTGGCCAATAGCGGCTGCTCAGCAG
GGCGCGCCGAGAGCAGCGGCCGGGAAGGGGCGGTGCGGGAGGCGGGGTGTGGGGCGGTAGTGTGGGCCCT
GTTCCTGCCCGCGCGGTGTTCCGCATTCTGCAAGCCTCCGGAGCGCACGTCGGCAGTCGGCTCCCTCGTT
GACCGAATCACCGACCTCTCTCCCCAGGGGGATCCACCGGAGCTTACCATGACCGAGTACAAGCCCACGG
TGCGCCTCGCCACCCGCGACGACGTCCCCAGGGCCGTACGCACCCTCGCCGCCGCGTTCGCCGACTACCC
CGCCACGCGCCACACCGTCGATCCGGACCGCCACATCGAGCGGGTCACCGAGCTGCAAGAACTCTTCCTC
ACGCGCGTCGGGCTCGACATCGGCAAGGTGTGGGTCGCGGACGACGGCGCCGCGGTGGCGGTCTGGACCA
CGCCGGAGAGCGTCGAAGCGGGGGCGGTGTTCGCCGAGATCGGCCCGCGCATGGCCGAGTTGAGCGGTTC
CCGGCTGGCCGCGCAGCAACAGATGGAAGGCCTCCTGGCGCCGCACCGGCCCAAGGAGCCCGCGTGGTTC
CTGGCCACCGTCGGCGTCTCGCCCGACCACCAGGGCAAGGGTCTGGGCAGCGCCGTCGTGCTCCCCGGAG
TGGAGGCGGCCGAGCGCGCCGGGGTGCCCGCCTTCCTGGAGACCTCCGCGCCCCGCAACCTCCCCTTCTA
CGAGCGGCTCGGCTTCACCGTCACCGCCGACGTCGAGGTGCCCGAAGGACCGCGCACCTGGTGCATGACC
CGCAAGCCCGGTGCCTGACGCCCGCCCCACGACCCGCAGCGCCCGACCGAAAGGAGCGCACGACCCCATG
CATCGGTACCTTTAAGACCAATGACTTACAAGGCAGCTGTAGATCTTAGCCACTTTTTAAAAGAAAAGGG
GGGACTGGAAGGGCTAATTCACTCCCAACGAAGACAAGATCTGCTTTTTGCTTGTACTGGGTCTCTCTGG
TTAGACCAGATCTGAGCCTGGGAGCTCTCTGGCTAACTAGGGAACCCACTGCTTAAGCCTCAATAAAGCT
TGCCTTGAGTGCTTCAAGTAGTGTGTGCCCGTCTGTTGTGTGACTCTGGTAACTAGAGATCCCTCAGACC
CTTTTAGTCAGTGTGGAAAATCTCTAGCAGTAGTAGTTCATGTCATCTTATTATTCAGTATTTATAACTT
GCAAAGAAATGAATATCAGAGAGTGAGAGGAACTTGTTTATTGCAGCTTATAATGGTTACAAATAAAGCA
ATAGCATCACAAATTTCACAAATAAAGCATTTTTTTCACTGCATTCTAGTTGTGGTTTGTCCAAACTCAT
CAATGTATCTTATCATGTCTGGCTCTAGCTATCCCGCCCCTAACTCCGCCCATCCCGCCCCTAACTCCGC
CCAGTTCCGCCCATTCTCCGCCCCATGGCTGACTAATTTTTTTTATTTATGCAGAGGCCGAGGCCGCCTC
GGCCTCTGAGCTATTCCAGAAGTAGTGAGGAGGCTTTTTTGGAGGCCTAGGGACGTACCCAATTCGCCCT
ATAGTGAGTCGTATTACGCGCGCTCACTGGCCGTCGTTTTACAACGTCGTGACTGGGAAAACCCTGGCGT
TACCCAACTTAATCGCCTTGCAGCACATCCCCCTTTCGCCAGCTGGCGTAATAGCGAAGAGGCCCGCACC
GATCGCCCTTCCCAACAGTTGCGCAGCCTGAATGGCGAATGGG
[124 nt withheld, positions 7674-7797]
C
[91 nt withheld, positions 7799-7889]
A
[49 nt withheld, positions 7891-7939]
CCTTTGACGTTGGAGTCCACGTTCTTT
[37 nt withheld, positions 7967-8003]
ACCCTATCTCGGTCTATTCTTTTGATTTATAAGGGATTTTGCCGATTTCGGCCTATTGGTTAAAAAATGA
GCTGATTTAACAAAAATTTAACGCGAATTTTAACAAAATATTAACGCTTACAATTTAGGTGGCACTTTTC
GGGGAAATGTGCGCGGAACCCCTATTTGTTTATTTTTCTAAATACATTCAAATATGTATCCGCTCATGAG
ACAATAACCCTGATAAATGCTTCAATAATATTGAAAAAGGAAGAGTATGAGTATTCAACATTTCCGTGTC
GCCCTTATTCCCTTTTTTGCGGCATTTTGCCTTCCTGTTTTTGCTCACCCAGAAACGCTGGTGAAAGTAA
AAGATGCTGAAGATCAGTTGGGTGCACGAGTGGGTTACATCGAACTGGATCTCAACAGCGGTAAGATCCT
TGAGAGTTTTCGCCCCGAAGAACGTTTTCCAATGATGAGCACTTTTAAAGTTCTGCTATGTGGCGCGGTA
TTATCCCGTATTGACGCCGGGCAAGAGCAACTCGGTCGCCGCATACACTATTCTCAGAATGACTTGGTTG
AGTACTCACCAGTCACAGAAAAGCATCTTACGGATGGCATGACAGTAAGAGAATTATGCAGTGCTGCCAT
AACCATGAGTGATAACACTGCGGCCAACTTACTTCTGACAACGATCGGAGGACCGAAGGAGCTAACCGCT
TTTTTGCACAACATGGGGGATCATGTAACTCGCCTTGATCGTTGGGAACCGGAGCTGAATGAAGCCATAC
CAAACGACGAGCGTGACACCACGATGCCTGTAGCAATGGCAACAACGTTGCGCAAACTATTAACTGGCGA
ACTACTTACTCTAGCTTCCCGGCAACAATTAATAGACTGGATGGAGGCGGATAAAGTTGCAGGACCACTT
CTGCGCTCGGCCCTTCCGGCTGGCTGGTTTATTGCTGATAAATCTGGAGCCGGTGAGCGTGGGTCTCGCG
GTATCATTGCAGCACTGGGGCCAGATGGTAAGCCCTCCCGTATCGTAGTTATCTACACGACGGGGAGTCA
GGCAACTATGGATGAACGAAATAGACAGATCGCTGAGATAGGTGCCTCACTGATTAAGCATTGGTAACTG
TCAGACCAAGTTTACTCATATATACTTTAGATTGATTTAAAACTTCATTTTTAATTTAAAAGGATCTAGG
TGAAGATCCTTTTTGATAATCTCATGACCAAAATCCCTTAACGTGAGTTTTCGTTCCACTGAGCGTCAGA
CCCCGTAGAAAAGATCAAAGGATCTTCTTGAGATCCTTTTTTTCTGCGCGTAATCTGCTGCTTGCAAACA
AAAAAACCACCGCTACCAGCGGTGGTTTGTTTGCCGGATCAAGAGCTACCAACTCTTTTTCCGAAGGTAA
CTGGCTTCAGCAGAGCGCAGATACCAAATACTGTTCTTCTAGTGTAGCCGTAGTTAGGCCACCACTTCAA
GAACTCTGTAGCACCGCCTACATACCTCGCTCTGCTAATCCTGTTACCAGTGGCTGCTGCCAGTGGCGAT
AAGTCGTGTCTTACCGGGTTGGACTCAAGACGATAGTTACCGGATAAGGCGCAGCGGTCGGGCTGAACGG
GGGGTTCGTGCACACAGCCCAGCTTGGAGCGAACGACCTACACCGAACTGAGATACCTACAGCGTGAGCT
ATGAGAAAGCGCCACGCTTCCCGAAGGGAGAAAGGCGGACAGGTATCCGGTAAGCGGCAGGGTCGGAACA
GGAGAGCGCACGAGGGAGCTTCCAGGGGGAAACGCCTGGTATCTTTATAGTCCTGTCGGGTTTCGCCACC
TCTGACTTGAGCGTCGATTTTTGTGATGCTCGTCAGGGGGGCGGAGCCTATGGAAAAACGCCAGCAACGC
GGCCTTTTTACGGTTCCTGGCCTTTTGCTGGCCTTTTGCTCACATGTTCTTTCCTGCGTTATCCCCTGAT
TCTGTGGATAACCGTATTACCGCCTTTGAGTGAGCTGATACCGCTCGCCGCAGCCGAACGACCGAGCGCA
GCGAGTCAGTGAGCGAGGAAGCGGAAGAGCGCCCAATACGCAAACCG
Features (pLannotate 1.2.2; 34 found; start..end, strand, type, name):
     87..108     +  protein_bind   CAP binding site: CAP binding activates transcription in the presence of cAMP. E. coli catabolite activator protein
    123..153     +  promoter       lac promoter: promoter for the E. coli lac operon
    161..177     +  protein_bind   lac operator: The lac repressor binds to the lac operator to inhibit transcription in E. coli. This inhibition can be relieved by adding lactose or isopropyl-β-D-thiogalactopyranoside (IPTG). lac repressor encoded by lacI
    222..240     +  promoter       T3 promoter: promoter for bacteriophage T3 RNA polymerase
    268..494     +  promoter       RSV promoter: Rous sarcoma virus enhancer/promoter
    495..675     +  LTR            5' LTR (truncated): truncated 5' long terminal repeat (LTR) from HIV-1
    722..847     +  misc_feature   HIV-1 Ψ: packaging signal of human immunodeficiency virus type 1
    831..1194    +  CDS            HIV-1 gag (fragment): gag protein from human immunodeficiency virus 1; gag
   1340..1573    +  misc_feature   RRE: The Rev response element (RRE) of HIV-1 allows for Rev-dependent mRNA export from the nucleus to the cytoplasm.
   1950..2050    +  CDS            Rev (fragment): human immunodeficiency virus 1 (HIV-1) Rev protein; rev; enhances nuclear export of unspliced and incompletely spliced viral mRNAs
   2100..2340    +  promoter       U6 promoter: RNA polymerase III promoter for human U6 snRNA
   2410..2772    +  enhancer       CMV enhancer: human cytomegalovirus immediate early enhancer
   2845..2862    -  promoter       CMV promoter (fragment): human cytomegalovirus (CMV) immediate early promoter
   2925..2976    +  promoter       CMVd2 promoter: truncated human cytomegalovirus (CMV) immediate early promoter that yields moderately reduced expression relative to the full-length promoter
   3083..3113    +  CDS            HaloTag® (fragment): modified bacterial dehalogenase that forms covalent bonds with chloroalkane derivatives
   3118..3560    +  CDS            calmodulin (fragment): calcium-binding protein
   3669..3743    +  CDS            GCaMP2 (fragment): GCaMP2 is a basic (constitutively fluorescent) green fluorescent protein published in 2006, derived from Aequorea victoria.
   3753..4208    +  CDS            HaloTag® (fragment): modified bacterial dehalogenase that forms covalent bonds with chloroalkane derivatives
   4254..4667    +  CDS            HaloTag® (fragment): modified bacterial dehalogenase that forms covalent bonds with chloroalkane derivatives
   4677..5393    +  CDS            mEGFP: mEGFP is a basic (constitutively fluorescent) green fluorescent protein published in 2002, derived from Aequorea victoria. It has moderate acid sensitivity.
   5441..5558    +  misc_feature   cPPT/CTS: central polypurine tract and central termination sequence of HIV-1
   5607..6117    +  promoter       hPGK promoter: human phosphoglycerate kinase 1 promoter
   6139..6738    +  CDS            PuroR: puromycin N-acetyltransferase; pac from Streptomyces alboniger; confers resistance to puromycin
   6781..6864    +  CDS            nef (fragment): NEF_HV1Z2 - Experimental evidence at protein level: Swiss-Prot protein existence level 1. Extracellular Nef protein targets CD4(+) T-lymphocytes for apoptosis by interacting with CXCR4 surface receptors. From Human immunodeficiency virus type 1 group M subtype D (isolate Z2/CDC-Z34) (HIV-1).
   6866..7099    +  LTR            3' LTR (ΔU3): self-inactivating 3' long terminal repeat (LTR) from HIV-1
   7171..7292    +  polyA_signal   SV40 poly(A) signal: SV40 polyadenylation signal
   7332..7467    +  rep_origin     SV40 ori: SV40 origin of replication
   7488..7506    -  promoter       T7 promoter: promoter for bacteriophage T7 RNA polymerase
   7514..7669    +  CDS            lacZα (fragment): LacZα fragment of β-galactosidase; lacZ fragment
   7674..8102    +  rep_origin     f1 ori (sequence partly withheld): f1 bacteriophage origin of replication; arrow indicates direction of (+) strand synthesis
   8155..8259    +  promoter       AmpR promoter: bla
   8260..9120    +  CDS            AmpR: β-lactamase; bla; confers resistance to ampicillin, carbenicillin, and related antibiotics
   9291..9879    +  rep_origin     ori: high-copy-number ColE1/pMB1/pBR322/pUC origin of replication
  10062..74      +  CDS            lacI (fragment) (across the origin): lac repressor; lacI; The lac repressor binds to the lac operator to inhibit transcription in E. coli. This inhibition can be relieved by adding lactose or isopropyl-β-D-thiogalactopyranoside (IPTG).
