[The description below was written by a language model from this plasmid's Addgene catalogue record and pLannotate feature annotations shown in this document.]
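Description:
pLKO.1-puro_CMV_NES-Caprola_on-mEGFP is a lentiviral transfer plasmid of about 10 kb built on the pLKO.1 backbone. It was designed to deliver a synthetic calcium-recorder control protein into neurons by lentiviral transduction. In bacteria it is maintained through a high-copy ColE1/pUC-type origin and selected with ampicillin (AmpR); an f1 origin and an SV40 origin are also present. The viral portion has the arrangement typical of a self-inactivating HIV-1 vector. An RSV promoter drives a truncated 5' LTR, followed by the Ψ packaging signal with a gag fragment, the Rev response element, a cPPT/CTS element and a ΔU3 3' LTR, with an SV40 polyadenylation signal downstream. The U6 promoter of the original pLKO.1 shRNA cassette is still annotated upstream of the insert, although the record does not describe any shRNA.

The payload is a roughly 2.4 kb open reading frame under the CMV enhancer/promoter. It encodes Caprola_on fused at its C terminus to monomeric EGFP; the "NES" in the name suggests a nuclear export signal, but this is not annotated in the feature table. The annotations detect HaloTag fragments interrupted by calmodulin and a short GCaMP-like segment, consistent with a split or rearranged HaloTag coupled to a calcium-sensing module. According to the record, Caprola_on is the constitutively active version, serving as a positive control for calcium recorders that mark cellular activity by chemical labeling. The mEGFP fusion allows expression to be visualised. Downstream, an hPGK promoter drives puromycin N-acetyltransferase, which permits selection of transduced mammalian cells.
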