Addgene plasmid #194694: pLKO.1-puro_CMV_NES-Caprola_on-mEGFP
Purpose: CMV driven expression of the consitutively active calcium recorder positive control Caprola_on fused to mEGFP for neuronal expression through lentivirus transduction
Depositing lab: Kai Johnsson. Depositing organization: Max Planck Institute for Medical Research. Publication: Recording physiological history of cells with chemical labeling. Huppertz MC, Wilhelm J, Grenier V, Schneider MW, Falt T, Porzberg N, Hausmann D, Hoffmann DC, Hai L, Tarnawski M, Pino G, Slanchev K, Kolb I, Acuna C, Fenk LM, Baier H, Hiblot J, Johnsson K. Science. 2024 Feb 23;383(6685):890-897. doi: 10.1126/science.adg0812. Epub 2024 Feb 22. PubMed 38386755.
Backbone
  Vector backbone: pLKO.1
  Backbone size w/o insert (bp): 7700
  Vector type: Lentiviral
  Selectable markers: Puromycin
Growth in bacteria
  Bacterial resistance: Ampicillin, 100 μg/mL
  Growth temperature: 37°C
  Growth strain: NEB Stable
  Copy number: High Copy
Gene/Insert
  Gene/Insert name: Caprola_on-mEGFP
  Species: Synthetic
  Insert size (bp): 2376
  Promoter: CMV
  Tag / fusion protein: mEGFP (C terminal on insert)
  Cloning method: Gibson Cloning
Terms and licenses: Academic/Nonprofit Terms; Industry Terms: Not Available to Industry
How to cite: pLKO.1-puro_CMV_NES-Caprola_on-mEGFP was a gift from Kai Johnsson (Addgene plasmid # 194694 ; http://n2t.net/addgene:194694 ; RRID:Addgene_194694)
